Addgene plasmid #213347: MRGPRX4-DuET
Purpose: The DuET construct encodes the named human GPCR engineered with a cleaved hemagglutinin signal peptide, a 5' FLAG and a 3' 1D4 epitope tag optimized for expression in mammalian cells and proteomics studies.
Depositing lab: Thomas Sakmar. Depositing organization: Rockefeller University. Publication: Multiplexed selectivity screening of anti-GPCR antibodies. Dahl L, Kotliar IB, Bendes A, Dodig-Crnkovic T, Fromm S, Elofsson A, Uhlen M, Sakmar TP, Schwenk JM. Sci Adv. 2023 May 3;9(18):eadf9297. doi: 10.1126/sciadv.adf9297. Epub 2023 May 3. PubMed 37134173.
Backbone
  Vector backbone: pcDNA 3.1 (+)
  Vector type: Mammalian Expression
Growth in bacteria
  Bacterial resistance: Ampicillin, 100 μg/mL
  Growth temperature: 37°C
  Growth strain: DH5alpha
  Copy number: High Copy
Gene/Insert
  Gene/Insert name: MRGPRX4 (alt names: MAS related GPR family member X4; MRGX4)
  Species: H. sapiens (human)
  Entrez Gene: MRGPRX4 (a.k.a. GPCR, MRGX4, SNSR6)
  Promoter: CMV, T7
  Tag / fusion protein: FLAG (N terminal on insert); 1D4 (C terminal on insert)
  Cloning method: Gibson Cloning
Terms and licenses: Academic/Nonprofit Terms; Industry Terms: Not Available to Industry
Depositor comments: Class: A, Family: Orphan. Ensembl ID: ENSG00000179817, Uniprot ID: Q96LA9
How to cite: MRGPRX4-DuET was a gift from Thomas Sakmar (Addgene plasmid # 213347 ; http://n2t.net/addgene:213347 ; RRID:Addgene_213347)
