[The description below was written by a language model from this plasmid's Addgene catalogue record and pLannotate feature annotations shown in this document.]
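Description:
MRGPRX4-DuET is a mammalian expression plasmid built on the pcDNA 3.1 (+) backbone that carries the human orphan class A GPCR MRGPRX4 (MAS related GPR family member X4) in the "DuET" dual-epitope-tag format. It is propagated in E. coli as a high-copy plasmid through its ColE1/pUC-type origin and selected with ampicillin via the β-lactamase gene. An f1 origin is also present. For selection in mammalian cells the backbone carries a neomycin/kanamycin phosphotransferase gene driven by the SV40 enhancer/early promoter and terminated by an SV40 polyadenylation signal. The annotation also reports short fragments (lacI, ble, bom, a truncated HIV-1 LTR and lac promoter/operator elements). These appear to be backbone remnants or similarity hits rather than functional parts.

The expression cassette places the receptor coding sequence downstream of the CMV immediate early enhancer and promoter, with a T7 promoter between them that allows in vitro transcription, and ends in the bovine growth hormone polyadenylation signal. According to the catalogue entry, the open reading frame begins with a cleavable hemagglutinin signal peptide, which typically aids membrane insertion and surface delivery of the receptor. This is followed by an N-terminal FLAG tag, the MRGPRX4 sequence, and a C-terminal 1D4 epitope. The feature table detects the FLAG sequence (called as a 3xFLAG fragment) and the receptor CDS, but does not annotate the signal peptide or the 1D4 tag. The insert was assembled by Gibson cloning and is described as optimized for expression in mammalian cells. Having tags at both termini allows independent capture and detection of the full-length receptor, and the construct is intended for proteomics work such as the multiplexed screening of anti-GPCR antibody selectivity reported in the associated publication.
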