Features (pLannotate 1.2.2; 21 found; start..end, strand, type, name):
    300..352     +  misc_feature   bom (fragment): basis of mobility region from pBR322
    411..515     +  promoter       AmpR promoter: bla
    516..1376    +  CDS            AmpR: β-lactamase; bla; confers resistance to ampicillin, carbenicillin, and related antibiotics
   1547..2135    +  rep_origin     ori: high-copy-number ColE1/pMB1/pBR322/pUC origin of replication
   2318..2410    +  CDS            lacI (fragment): lac repressor; lacI; The lac repressor binds to the lac operator to inhibit transcription in E. coli. This inhibition can be relieved by adding lactose or isopropyl-β-D-thiogalactopyranoside (IPTG).
   2423..2444    +  protein_bind   CAP binding site: CAP binding activates transcription in the presence of cAMP. E. coli catabolite activator protein
   2459..2489    +  promoter       lac promoter: promoter for the E. coli lac operon
   2497..2513    +  protein_bind   lac operator: The lac repressor binds to the lac operator to inhibit transcription in E. coli. This inhibition can be relieved by adding lactose or isopropyl-β-D-thiogalactopyranoside (IPTG). lac repressor encoded by lacI
   2586..2707    -  polyA_signal   SV40 poly(A) signal: SV40 polyadenylation signal
   2702..2860    -  CDS            ble (fragment): BLE_KLEPN - Experimental evidence at protein level: Swiss-Prot protein existence level 1. Binding protein with a strong affinity to the bleomycin family of antibiotics. Binds to CL990; an antimitotic-antibiotic compound. From Klebsiella pneumoniae.
   2884..3675    -  CDS            neo: KKA2_KLEPN - Also known as kan, nptII. Experimental evidence at protein level: Swiss-Prot protein existence level 1. Resistance to kanamycin, neomycin, paromomycin, ribostamycin, butirosin and gentamicin B. From Klebsiella pneumoniae.
   3742..4071    -  promoter       SV40 promoter: SV40 enhancer and early promoter
   4085..4513    -  rep_origin     f1 ori (sequence partly withheld): f1 bacteriophage origin of replication; arrow indicates direction of (+) strand synthesis
   4534..4555    -  promoter       SV40 promoter (fragment): SV40 enhancer and early promoter
   4559..4783    -  polyA_signal   bGH poly(A) signal: bovine growth hormone polyadenylation signal
   4914..5879    -  CDS            MRGPRX4: MRGX4_HUMAN - Also known as MRGX4, SNSR5, SNSR6. Experimental evidence at transcript level: Swiss-Prot protein existence level 2. Orphan receptor. Probably involved in the function of nociceptive neurons. May regulate nociceptor function and/or development, including the sensation or modulation of pain. Potently activated by enkephalins (By similarity). From Homo sapiens (Human).
   5892..5912    -  CDS            3xFLAG (fragment): three tandem FLAG® epitope tags
   6005..6023    -  promoter       T7 promoter: promoter for bacteriophage T7 RNA polymerase
   6039..6072    -  LTR            5' LTR (truncated) (fragment): truncated 5' long terminal repeat (LTR) from HIV-1
   6068..6271    -  promoter       CMV promoter: human cytomegalovirus (CMV) immediate early promoter
   6272..145     -  enhancer       CMV enhancer (across the origin): human cytomegalovirus immediate early enhancer
>Addgene plasmid #213347 | MRGPRX4-DuET | addgene full sequence | sequence record 431825 | Addgene NGS Result
ATTGACGTCAATGGGCGGGGGTCGTTGGGCGGTCAGCCAGGCGGGCCATTTACCGTAAGTTATGTAACGC
GGAACTCCATATATGGGCTATGAACTAATGACCCCGTAATTGATTACTATTAATAACTAGTCAATAATCA
ATGTCAACGCGTATATCTGGCCCGTACATCGCGAAGCAGCGCAAAACGCCTAACCCTAAGCAGATTCTTC
ATGCAAATGTCGGTCAAGCCTTGCCTTGTTGTAGCTTAAATTTTGCTCGCGCACTACTCAGCGACCTCCA
ACACACAAGCAGGGAGCAGATACTGGCTTAACTATGCGGCATCAGAGCAGATTGTACTGAGAGTGCACCA
TAGGGGATCGGGAGATCTCCCGATCCGTCGACGTCAGGTGGCACTTTTCGGGGAAATGTGCGCGGAACCC
CTATTTGTTTATTTTTCTAAATACATTCAAATATGTATCCGCTCATGAGACAATAACCCTGATAAATGCT
TCAATAATATTGAAAAAGGAAGAGTATGAGTATTCAACATTTCCGTGTCGCCCTTATTCCCTTTTTTGCG
GCATTTTGCCTTCCTGTTTTTGCTCACCCAGAAACGCTGGTGAAAGTAAAAGATGCTGAAGATCAGTTGG
GTGCACGAGTGGGTTACATCGAACTGGATCTCAACAGCGGTAAGATCCTTGAGAGTTTTCGCCCCGAAGA
ACGTTTTCCAATGATGAGCACTTTTAAAGTTCTGCTATGTGGCGCGGTATTATCCCGTATTGACGCCGGG
CAAGAGCAACTCGGTCGCCGCATACACTATTCTCAGAATGACTTGGTTGAGTACTCACCAGTCACAGAAA
AGCATCTTACGGATGGCATGACAGTAAGAGAATTATGCAGTGCTGCCATAACCATGAGTGATAACACTGC
GGCCAACTTACTTCTGACAACGATCGGAGGACCGAAGGAGCTAACCGCTTTTTTGCACAACATGGGGGAT
CATGTAACTCGCCTTGATCGTTGGGAACCGGAGCTGAATGAAGCCATACCAAACGACGAGCGTGACACCA
CGATGCCTGTAGCAATGGCAACAACGTTGCGCAAACTATTAACTGGCGAACTACTTACTCTAGCTTCCCG
GCAACAATTAATAGACTGGATGGAGGCGGATAAAGTTGCAGGACCACTTCTGCGCTCGGCCCTTCCGGCT
GGCTGGTTTATTGCTGATAAATCTGGAGCCGGTGAGCGTGGGTCTCGCGGTATCATTGCAGCACTGGGGC
CAGATGGTAAGCCCTCCCGTATCGTAGTTATCTACACGACGGGGAGTCAGGCAACTATGGATGAACGAAA
TAGACAGATCGCTGAGATAGGTGCCTCACTGATTAAGCATTGGTAACTGTCAGACCAAGTTTACTCATAT
ATACTTTAGATTGATTTAAAACTTCATTTTTAATTTAAAAGGATCTAGGTGAAGATCCTTTTTGATAATC
TCATGACCAAAATCCCTTAACGTGAGTTTTCGTTCCACTGAGCGTCAGACCCCGTAGAAAAGATCAAAGG
ATCTTCTTGAGATCCTTTTTTTCTGCGCGTAATCTGCTGCTTGCAAACAAAAAAACCACCGCTACCAGCG
GTGGTTTGTTTGCCGGATCAAGAGCTACCAACTCTTTTTCCGAAGGTAACTGGCTTCAGCAGAGCGCAGA
TACCAAATACCGTTCTTCTAGTGTAGCCGTAGTTAGGCCACCACTTCAAGAACTCTGTAGCACCGCCTAC
ATACCTCGCTCTGCTAATCCTGTTACCAGTGGCTGCTGCCAGTGGCGATAAGTCGTGTCTTACCGGGTTG
GACTCAAGACGATAGTTACCGGATAAGGCGCAGCGGTCGGGCTGAACGGGGGGTTCGTGCACACAGCCCA
GCTTGGAGCGAACGACCTACACCGAACTGAGATACCTACAGCGTGAGCTATGAGAAAGCGCCACGCTTCC
CGAAGGGAGAAAGGCGGACAGGTATCCGGTAAGCGGCAGGGTCGGAACAGGAGAGCGCACGAGGGAGCTT
CCAGGGGGAAACGCCTGGTATCTTTATAGTCCTGTCGGGTTTCGCCACCTCTGACTTGAGCGTCGATTTT
TGTGATGCTCGTCAGGGGGGCGGAGCCTATGGAAAAACGCCAGCAACGCGGCCTTTTTACGGTTCCTGGC
CTTTTGCTGGCCTTTTGCTCACATGTTCTTTCCTGCGTTATCCCCTGATTCTGTGGATAACCGTATTACC
GCCTTTGAGTGAGCTGATACCGCTCGCCGCAGCCGAACGACCGAGCGCAGCGAGTCAGTGAGCGAGGAAG
CGGAAGAGCGCCCAATACGCAAACCGCCTCTCCCCGCGCGTTGGCCGATTCATTAATGCAGCTGGCACGA
CAGGTTTCCCGACTGGAAAGCGGGCAGTGAGCGCAACGCAATTAATGTGAGTTAGCTCACTCATTAGGCA
CCCCAGGCTTTACACTTTATGCTTCCGGCTCGTATGTTGTGTGGAATTGTGAGCGGATAACAATTTCACA
CAGGAAACAGCTATGACCATGATTACGCCAAGCTCTAGCTAGAGGTCGACGGTATACAGACATGATAAGA
TACATTGATGAGTTTGGACAAACCACAACTAGAATGCAGTGAAAAAAATGCTTTATTTGTGAAATTTGTG
ATGCTATTGCTTTATTTGTAACCATTATAAGCTGCAATAAACAAGTTGGGGTGGGCGAAGAACTCCAGCA
TGAGATCCCCGCGCTGGAGGATCATCCAGCCGGCGTCCCGGAAAACGATTCCGAAGCCCAACCTTTCATA
GAAGGCGGCGGTGGAATCGAAATCTCGTGATGGCAGGTTGGGCGTCGCTTGGTCGGTCATTTCGAACCCC
AGAGTCCCGCTCAGAAGAACTCGTCAAGAAGGCGATAGAAGGCGATGCGCTGCGAATCGGGAGCGGCGAT
ACCGTAAAGCACGAGGAAGCGGTCAGCCCATTCGCCGCCAAGCTCTTCAGCAATATCACGGGTAGCCAAC
GCTATGTCCTGATAGCGGTCCGCCACACCCAGCCGGCCACAGTCGATGAATCCAGAAAAGCGGCCATTTT
CCACCATGATATTCGGCAAGCAGGCATCGCCATGGGTCACGACGAGATCCTCGCCGTCGGGCATGCGCGC
CTTGAGCCTGGCGAACAGTTCGGCTGGCGCGAGCCCCTGATGCTCTTCGTCCAGATCATCCTGATCGACA
AGACCGGCTTCCATCCGAGTACGTGCTCGCTCGATGCGATGTTTCGCTTGGTGGTCGAATGGGCAGGTAG
CCGGATCAAGCGTATGCAGCCGCCGCATTGCATCAGCCATGATGGATACTTTCTCGGCAGGAGCAAGGTG
AGATGACAGGAGATCCTGCCCCGGCACTTCGCCCAATAGCAGCCAGTCCCTTCCCGCTTCAGTGACAACG
TCGAGCACAGCTGCGCAAGGAACGCCCGTCGTGGCCAGCCACGATAGCCGCGCTGCCTCGTCCTGCAGTT
CATTCAGGGCACCGGACAGGTCGGTCTTGACAAAAAGAACCGGGCGCCCCTGCGCTGACAGCCGGAACAC
GGCGGCATCAGAGCAGCCGATTGTCTGTTGTGCCCAGTCATAGCCGAATAGCCTCTCCACCCAAGCGGCC
GGAGAACCTGCGTGCAATCCATCTTGTTCAATCATGCGAAACGATCCTCATCCTGTCTCTTGATCAGATC
CGAAAATGGATATACAAGCTCCCGGGAGCTTTTTGCAAAAGCCTAGGCCTCCAAAAAAGCCTCCTCACTA
CTTCTGGAATAGCTCAGAGGCAGAGGCGGCCTCGGCCTCTGCATAAATAAAAAAAATTAGTCAGCCATGG
GGCGGAGAATGGGCGGAACTGGGCGGAGTTAGGGGCGGGATGGGCGGAGTTAGGGGCGGGACTATGGTTG
CTGACTAATTGAGATGCATGCTTTGCATACTTCTGCCTGCTGGGGAGCCTGGGGACTTTCCACACCTGGT
TGCTGACTAATTGAGATGCATGCTTTGCATACTTCTGCCTGCTGGGGAGCCTGGGGACTTTCCACACCCT
AACTGACACACATTCCACAGAATTAATTCGCGTTAAATTTTTGTTAAATCAGCTCATTTTTTAACCAATA
GGCCGAAATCGGCAAAATCCCTTATAAATCAAAAGAATAGACCGAGATAGGGT
[37 nt withheld, positions 4184-4220]
AAAGAACGTGGACTCCAACGTCAAAGG
[49 nt withheld, positions 4248-4296]
T
[91 nt withheld, positions 4298-4388]
G
[124 nt withheld, positions 4390-4513]
GGGGATACCCCCTAGAGCCCCAGCTGGTTCTTTCCGCCTCAGAAGCCATAGAGCCCACCGCATCCCCAGC
ATGCCTGCTATTGTCTTCCCAATCCTCCCCCTTGCTGTCCTGCCCCACCCCACCCCCCAGAATAGAATGA
CACCTACTCAGACAATGCGATGCAATTTCCTCATTTTATTAGGAAAGGACAGTGGGAGTGGCACCTTCCA
GGGTCAAGGAAGGCACGGGGGAGGGGCAAACAACAGATGGCTGGCAACTAGAAGGCACAGTCGAGGCTGA
TCAGCGGGTTTAAACGGGCCCTCTAGACTCGAGTTAGGCAGGGGCCACCTGAGAAGTCTCGGTCTTAGAC
ACGGTGGTGCTGGCCTCATCGAATTCACCGGTGCGTCCACCGGTATCGATGGGTCCGAGTCTTGAACCAG
ACAGTTCCAGGGACTCCTCAGGCAGCTGGCCCTCCCCTTTATCCACTTCGGGTTTATCTTGGAGTGCTCG
CTGAAGAACGAGTTTCAAGTTTTGGCGGTTCTGTCGCTGCCGGAAGCTCCCCACAAAGAAATAGATGATT
GGGTTAGCGCTAGAGTTGAGGCTAGACAGAGACATACACACCAGGTAAACGTGACAGTAGAGCACCTCCA
GGTTCAGGTGCATCCTGTAGATGAGGGCTCCGAGAATCCCGAACGGAAGCCCACACAGAAGAAATACCAG
AACTGTGAGCAAAATTGTGACGTACAACCGTGTGAGCGGCATCTTTCTGGACCCACACAGAATTCTGACG
AGCAGTACCAAGGATGACACACAAAGTACTACACAAAGAAAGATGAGCCAAGCGACCGGAATAAAATCGG
AGGTCTCGCACCAGCTGGAGTCAGCTCCGGAGAAGAGAAAGTCACAGAAGCGCCATTCCAGCATGGAGAA
CAGCAGTGACAGGCCCCACAGAAGCACACAAACCACTGCGGACAGGTGAGTGGGTCTTCTGCATCGGTAC
CATATGGGCCACAGGACACTCAAACACCGTTCGGTGCTAATGGCTGAGAGCATGCTCAGACCTGTGAAAT
AGGGAAATGTCATCACTGACACGAGGATCTTCCGAATAAGGTGAGAGATATTAATGAGTCGCAGAGGCAG
GCGGATGATTTGGAAGGAGAGAAACAGAAAATCTGCGGCTGCCAAATTAAGGATATAAATACTCACGGCA
TTGCGTCGCATTCTATACCCCAGCAACCAAAGTACCACTGCGTTGCCTGTCAGCCCGACCAGACTGATGA
TACATGTGAGCACGGTGAAAGAGAGGGTCTGATTATAGCAGGGAGTTTCCTCTCTCCCGTTAATAGGGGT
GAGCTTTGTACCAAACACAGGCACAGTAGGATCCATATCGATGCTGGCGTCATCATCGTCCTTGTAGTCG
GCGAATACCAGGCAGAAGATGTAGCTCAGGGCGATGATCGTCTTCATGGTGCCGCTAAGCTTAAGTTTAA
ACGCTAGCCAGCTTGGGTCTCCCTATAGTGAGTCGTATTAATTTCGATAAGCCAGTAAGCAGTGGGTTCT
CTAGTTAGCCAGAGAGCTCTGCTTATATAGACCTCCCACCGTACACGCCTACCGCCCATTTGCGTCAATG
GGGCGGAGTTGTTACGACATTTTGGAAAGTCCCGTTGATTTTGGTGCCAAAACAAACTCCCATTGACGTC
AATGGGGTGGAGACTTGGAAATCCCCGTGAGTCAAACCGCTATCCACGCCCATTGATGTACTGCCAAAAC
CGCATCACCATGGTAATAGCGATGACTAATACGTAGATGTACTGCCAAGTAGGAAAGTCCCATAAGGTCA
TGTACTGGGCATAATGCCAGGCGGGCCATTTACCGTCATTGACGTCAATAGGGGGCGTACTTGGCATATG
ATACACTTGATGTACTGCCAAGTGGGCAGTTTACCGTAAATACTCCACCCATTGACGTCAATGGAAAGTC
CCTATTGGCGTTACTATGGGAACATACGTCATT
